>Addgene plasmid #196420 | AAV-CAG-flex-MCS--4x6T | addgene full sequence | sequence record 385570 | Addgene NGS Result
GTCTGACGCTCAGTGGAACGAAAACTCACGTTAAGGGATTTTGGTCATGAGATTATCAAAAAGGATCTTC
ACCTAGATCCTTTTAAATTAAAAATGAAGTTTTAAATCAATCTAAAGTATATATGAGTAAACTTGGTCTG
ACAGTTACCAATGCTTAATCAGTGAGGCACCTATCTCAGCGATCTGTCTATTTCGTTCATCCATAGTTGC
CTGACTCCCCGTCGTGTAGATAACTACGATACGGGAGGGCTTACCATCTGGCCCCAGTGCTGCAATGATA
CCGCGAGACCCACGCTCACCGGCTCCAGATTTATCAGCAATAAACCAGCCAGCCGGAAGGGCCGAGCGCA
GAAGTGGTCCTGCAACTTTATCCGCCTCCATCCAGTCTATTAATTGTTGCCGGGAAGCTAGAGTAAGTAG
TTCGCCAGTTAATAGTTTGCGCAACGTTGTTGCCATTGCTACAGGCATCGTGGTGTCACGCTCGTCGTTT
GGTATGGCTTCATTCAGCTCCGGTTCCCAACGATCAAGGCGAGTTACATGATCCCCCATGTTGTGCAAAA
AAGCGGTTAGCTCCTTCGGTCCTCCGATCGTTGTCAGAAGTAAGTTGGCCGCAGTGTTATCACTCATGGT
TATGGCAGCACTGCATAATTCTCTTACTGTCATGCCATCCGTAAGATGCTTTTCTGTGACTGGTGAGTAC
TCAACCAAGTCATTCTGAGAATAGTGTATGCGGCGACCGAGTTGCTCTTGCCCGGCGTCAATACGGGATA
ATACCGCGCCACATAGCAGAACTTTAAAAGTGCTCATCATTGGAAAACGTTCTTCGGGGCGAAAACTCTC
AAGGATCTTACCGCTGTTGAGATCCAGTTCGATGTAACCCACTCGTGCACCCAACTGATCTTCAGCATCT
TTTACTTTCACCAGCGTTTCTGGGTGAGCAAAAACAGGAAGGCAAAATGCCGCAAAAAAGGGAATAAGGG
CGACACGGAAATGTTGAATACTCATACTCTTCCTTTTTCAATATTATTGAAGCATTTATCAGGGTTATTG
TCTCATGAGCGGATACATATTTGAATGTATTTAGAAAAATAAACAAATAGGGGTTCCGCGCACATTTCCC
CGAAAAGTGCCACCTAAATTGTAAGCGTTAATATTTTGTTAAAATTCGCGTTAAATTTTTGTTAAATCAG
CTCATTTTTTAACCAATAGGCCGAAATCGGCAAAATCCCTTATAAATCAAAAGAATAGACCGAGATAGGG
T
[37 nt withheld, positions 1262-1298]
AAAGAACGTGGACTCCAACGTCAAAGG
[49 nt withheld, positions 1326-1374]
T
[91 nt withheld, positions 1376-1466]
G
[124 nt withheld, positions 1468-1591]
CCCATTCGCCATTCAGGCTGCGCAACTGTTGGGAAGGGCGATCGGTGCGGGCCTCTTCGCTATTACGCCA
GCTGCGCGCTCGCTCGCTCACTGAGGCCGCCCGGGCAAAGCCCGGGCGTCGGGCGACCTTTGGTCGCCCG
GCCTCAGTGAGCGAGCGAGCGCGCAGAGAGGGAGTGGCCAACTCCATCACTAGGGGTTCCTTGTAGTTAA
TGATTAACCCGCCATGCTACTTATCTACGTAGCCATGCTCTAGGAAGAGTACCATTGACGTCAATAATGA
CGTATGTTCCCATAGTAACGCCAATAGGGACTTTCCATTGACGTCAATGGGTGGAGTATTTACGGTAAAC
TGCCCACTTGGCAGTACATCAAGTGTATCATATGCCAAGTACGCCCCCTATTGACGTCAATGACGGTAAA
TGGCCCGCCTGGCATTATGCCCAGTACATGACCTTATGGGACTTTCCTACTTGGCAGTACATCTACGTAT
TAGTCATCGCTATTACCATGGTCGAGGTGAGCCCCACGTTCTGCTTCACTCTCCCCATCTCCCCCCCCTC
CCCACCCCCAATTTTGTATTTATTTATTTTTTAATTATTTTGTGCAGCGATGGGGGCGGGGGGGGGGGGG
GGGCGCGCGCCAGGSGGGGSGGGGSGGGGSGAGGGGSGGGGSGGGGSGAGGSGGAGAGGTGCGGCGGCAG
CCAATCAGAGCGGCGCGCTCCGAAAGTTTCCTTTTATGGCGAGGCGGCGGCGGCGGCGGCCCTATAAAAA
GCGAAGCGCGCGGCGGGCGGGAGTCGCTGCGCGCTGCCTTCGCCCCGTGCCCCGCTCCGCCGCCGCCTCG
CGCCGCCCGCCCCGGCTCTGACTGACCGCGTTACTCCCACAGGTGAGCGGGCGGGACGGCCCTTCTCCTC
CGGGCTGTAATTAGCGCTTGGTTTAATGACGGCTTGTTTCTTTTCTGTGGCTGCGTGAAAGCCTTGAGGG
GCTCCGGGAGGGCCCTTTGTGCGGGGGGAGCGGCTCGGGGCTGTCCGCGGGGGGACGGCTGCCTTCGGGG
GGGACGGGGCAGGGCGGGGTTCGGCTTCTGGCGTGTGACCGGCGGCTCTAGAGCCTCTGCTAACCATGTT
CATGCCTTCTTCTTTTTCCTACAGCTCCTGGGCAACGTGCTGGTTATTGTGCTGTCTCATCATTTTGGCA
AAGAATTGGATCCCCATAACTTCGTATAAAGTATCCTATACGAAGTTATATCAAAATAGGAAGACCAATG
CTTCACCATCGACCCGAATTGCCAAGCATCACCATCGACCCATAACTTCGTATAATGTATGCTATACGAA
GTTATACTAGGGATCCCCCCGTCGCGGCCGCTTTACCTGGTACCCAGGTCGTCTTGCAGGGCTTCTAACA
CACCCAGCTAACCTTTTTAGATCGACCGTGTTATATTCGCTTATTGCTTAAGAATACGCGTAGTAAGGCA
CGCGGTGAATGCCTCGTACCGTGAGTAATAATGCGTCGTACCGTGAGTAATAATGCGGTACCCAGGTCGT
CTTGCAGGGCTTCTAACACACCCAGCTAACCTTTTTAGATCGACCGTGTTATATTCGCTTATTGCTTAAG
AATACGCGTAGTAAGGCACGCGGTGAATGCCCAGGTCGTCTTGCAGGGCTTCTAACACACCCAGCTAACC
TTTTTAGATCGACCGTGTTATATTCGCTTATTGCTTAAGAATACGCGTAGTAAGGCACGCGGTGAATGCC
TCGTACCGTGAGTAATAATGCGTCGTACCGTGAGTAATAATGCGCAGGTCGTCTTGCAGGGCTTCTAACA
CACCCAGCTAACCTTTTTAGATCGACCGTGTTATATTCGCTTATTGCTTAAGAATACGCGTAGTAAGGCA
CGCGGTGAATGCCCACTCGAGCACGTGGCTAGCGAGCTCACCGGTTTCGAACTGCAGATGCATTCTTACG
CGTGTACCGAATTCTAGTATAACTTCGTATAGGATACTTTATACGAAGTTATCATTGGGATTCTTCCTAT
TTTGATCCAAGCATCACCATCGACCCTCTAGTCCAGATCTCACCATCGACCCATAACTTCGTATAGCATA
CATTATACGAAGTTATGTCCCTCGAAGAGGTTCGAATTCGATATCAAGCTTATCGATAATCAACCTCTGG
ATTACAAAATTTGTGAAAGATTGACTGGTATTCTTAACTATGTTGCTCCTTTTACGCTATGTGGATACGC
TGCTTTAATGCCTTTGTATCATGCTATTGCTTCCCGTATGGCTTTCATTTTCTCCTCCTTGTATAAATCC
TGGTTGCTGTCTCTTTATGAGGAGTTGTGGCCCGTTGTCAGGCAACGTGGCGTGGTGTGCACTGTGTTTG
CTGACGCAACCCCCACTGGTTGGGGCATTGCCACCACCTGTCAGCTCCTTTCCGGGACTTTCGCTTTCCC
CCTCCCTATTGCCACGGCGGAACTCATCGCCGCCTGCCTTGCCCGCTGCTGGACAGGGGCTCGGCTGTTG
GGCACTGACAATTCCGTGGTGTTGTCGGGGAAATCATCGTCCTTTCCTTGGCTGCTCGCCTGTGTTGCCA
CCTGGATTCTGCGCGGGACGTCCTTCTGCTACGTCCCTTCGGCCCTCAATCCAGCGGACCTTCCTTCCCG
CGGCCTGCTGCCGGCTCTGCGGCCTCTTCCGCGTCTTCGCCTTCGCCCTCAGACGAGTCGGATCTCCCTT
TGGGCCGCCTCCCCGCATCGATACCGTCGACCCGGGCGGCCGCTTCGAGCAGACATGATAAGATACATTG
ATGAGTTTGGACAAACCACAACTAGAATGCAGTGAAAAAAATGCTTTATTTGTGAAATTTGTGATGCTAT
TGCTTTATTTGTAACCATTATAAGCTGCAATAAACAAGTTAACAACAACAATTGCATTCATTTTATGTTT
CAGGTTCAGGGGGAGATGTGGGAGGTTTTTTAAAGCAAGTAAAACCTCTACAAATGTGGTAAAATCGATA
AGGATCTTCCTAGAGCATGGCTACGTAGATAAGTAGCATGGCGGGTTAATCATTAACTACAAGGAACCCC
TAGTGATGGAGTTGGCCACTCCCTCTCTGCGCGCTCGCTCGCTCACTGAGGCCGGGCGACCAAAGGTCGC
CCGACGCCCGGGCTTTGCCCGGGCGGCCTCAGTGAGCGAGCGAGCGCGCAGCTGCATTAATGAATCGGCC
AACGCGCGGGGAGAGGCGGTTTGCGTATTGGGCGCTCTTCCGCTTCCTCGCTCACTGACTCGCTGCGCTC
GGTCGTTCGGCTGCGGCGAGCGGTATCAGCTCACTCAAAGGCGGTAATACGGTTATCCACAGAATCAGGG
GATAACGCAGGAAAGAACATGTGAGCAAAAGGCCAGCAAAAGGCCAGGAACCGTAAAAAGGCCGCGTTGC
TGGCGTTTTTCCATAGGCTCCGCCCCCCTGACGAGCATCACAAAAATCGACGCTCAAGTCAGAGGTGGCG
AAACCCGACAGGACTATAAAGATACCAGGCGTTTCCCCCTGGAAGCTCCCTCGTGCGCTCTCCTGTTCCG
ACCCTGCCGCTTACCGGATACCTGTCCGCCTTTCTCCCTTCGGGAAGCGTGGCGCTTTCTCATAGCTCAC
GCTGTAGGTATCTCAGTTCGGTGTAGGTCGTTCGCTCCAAGCTGGGCTGTGTGCACGAACCCCCCGTTCA
GCCCGACCGCTGCGCCTTATCCGGTAACTATCGTCTTGAGTCCAACCCGGTAAGACACGACTTATCGCCA
CTGGCAGCAGCCACTGGTAACAGGATTAGCAGAGCGAGGTATGTAGGCGGTGCTACAGAGTTCTTGAAGT
GGTGGCCTAACTACGGCTACACTAGAAGAACAGTATTTGGTATCTGCGCTCTGCTGAAGCCAGTTACCTT
CGGAAAAAGAGTTGGTAGCTCTTGATCCGGCAAACAAACCACCGCTGGTAGCGGTGGTTTTTTTGTTTGC
AAGCAGCAGATTACGCGCAGAAAAAAAGGATCTCAAGAAGATCCTTTGATCTTTTCTACGGG
Features (pLannotate 1.2.2; 21 found; start..end, strand, type, name):
    145..1005    -  CDS            AmpR: β-lactamase; bla; confers resistance to ampicillin, carbenicillin, and related antibiotics
   1006..1110    -  promoter       AmpR promoter: bla
   1163..1591    -  rep_origin     f1 ori (sequence partly withheld): f1 bacteriophage origin of replication; arrow indicates direction of (+) strand synthesis
   1596..1665    -  CDS            lacZα (fragment): LacZα fragment of β-galactosidase; lacZ fragment
   1660..1792    -  repeat_region  AAV2 ITR (fragment): inverted terminal repeat of adeno-associated virus serotype 2 inverted
   1853..2101    +  enhancer       CMV enhancer (fragment): human cytomegalovirus immediate early enhancer
   2103..2380    +  promoter       chicken β-actin promoter: No description available
   2381..2516    +  intron         hybrid intron (fragment): hybrid between chicken β-actin (CBA) and minute virus of mice (MMV) introns (Gray et al., 2011)
   2605..2735    +  intron         chimeric intron (fragment): chimera between introns from chicken β-actin and rabbit β-globin
   2733..2798    +  CDS            HBB (fragment): HBB_LEPEU - Experimental evidence at protein level: Swiss-Prot protein existence level 1. Involved in oxygen transport from the lung to the various peripheral tissues. From Lepus europaeus (European hare).
   2797..2830    -  protein_bind   lox2272: Cre-mediated recombination occurs in the 8-bp core sequence (GGATACTT). lox2272 sites are compatible with each other, but incompatible with loxP or loxN sites (Lee and Saito, 1988). Cre recombinase
   2893..2926    -  protein_bind   loxP: Cre-mediated recombination occurs in the 8-bp core sequence (GCATACAT). Cre recombinase
   3570..3603    +  protein_bind   lox2272: Cre-mediated recombination occurs in the 8-bp core sequence (GGATACTT). lox2272 sites are compatible with each other, but incompatible with loxP or loxN sites (Lee and Saito, 1988). Cre recombinase
   3674..3707    +  protein_bind   loxP: Cre-mediated recombination occurs in the 8-bp core sequence (GCATACAT). Cre recombinase
   3725..3749    +  misc_feature   MCS (fragment): pBluescript multiple cloning site
   3749..4337    +  misc_feature   WPRE: woodchuck hepatitis virus posttranscriptional regulatory element
   4380..4501    -  polyA_signal   SV40 poly(A) signal: SV40 polyadenylation signal
   4524..4592    -  CDS            large T antigen (fragment): large T antigen from SV40 (simian virus 40)
   4663..4796    +  repeat_region  AAV2 ITR: inverted terminal repeat of adeno-associated virus serotype 2 inverted
   4790..4846    -  CDS            lacI (fragment): lac repressor; lacI; The lac repressor binds to the lac operator to inhibit transcription in E. coli. This inhibition can be relieved by adding lactose or isopropyl-β-D-thiogalactopyranoside (IPTG).
   5029..5617    -  rep_origin     ori: high-copy-number ColE1/pMB1/pBR322/pUC origin of replication
