[The description below was written by a language model from this plasmid's Addgene catalogue record and pLannotate feature annotations shown in this document.]
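Description:
AAV-CAG-flex-MCS--4x6T is an empty AAV transfer (cis) plasmid for building Cre-dependent, astrocyte-selective expression vectors. It derives from the AAV-FLEX backbone and is maintained in E. coli through a high-copy ColE1/pUC-type origin with ampicillin resistance (AmpR under its own bla promoter). An f1 origin is also present. The short lacZα, lacI, HBB and SV40 large T annotations are fragmentary carry-over from parental sequences or parts of the promoter and polyA regions, not functional genes.

The payload lies between two AAV2 inverted terminal repeats, which are the cis elements needed for replication and packaging of the genome into AAV capsids. Expression is driven by the CAG promoter, annotated here as a CMV enhancer fragment, the chicken β-actin promoter and chimeric intron sequences. Downstream is a FLEX (double-inverted) switch: a lox2272/loxP pair on one strand and a second lox2272/loxP pair in the opposite orientation flank a region of roughly 640 bp that presumably holds the cloning site, although the feature table does not annotate its contents. A coding sequence inserted there in antisense orientation stays silent until Cre inverts it and then locks it in the sense orientation by excision between the incompatible lox variants. A WPRE and an SV40 polyadenylation signal follow to enhance transcript stability and processing.

Astrocyte selectivity comes from the 4x6T microRNA targeting cassette, which the catalogue lists as the modification to the backbone. It is not separately annotated in the feature table, so its exact position is not stated. Such cassettes typically carry binding sites for microRNAs abundant in non-target cells, so that transcripts are suppressed there. The record describes the selectivity as independent of AAV serotype.
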