Addgene plasmid #196420: AAV-CAG-flex-MCS--4x6T
Purpose: (Empty Backbone) Empty vector for astrocyte-selective Cre-dependent AAV expression; astrocyte selectivity generated with 4x6T miRNA targeting cassette
Depositing lab: Stanley Thomas Carmichael. Depositing organization: University of California, Los Angeles (UCLA). Publication: A toolbox of astrocyte-specific, serotype-independent adeno-associated viral vectors using microRNA targeting sequences. Gleichman AJ, Kawaguchi R, Sofroniew MV, Carmichael ST. Nat Commun. 2023 Nov 16;14(1):7426. doi: 10.1038/s41467-023-42746-w. PubMed 37973910.
Backbone
  Vector backbone: AAV-FLEX (Addgene 28304)
  Backbone manufacturer: Scott Sternson
  Backbone size (bp): 5077
  Modifications to backbone: Added 4x6T miRNA targeting cassette for astrocyte selectivity
  Vector type: Mammalian Expression, AAV, Cre/Lox ; Astrocyte-selective
  Promoter: CAG
Growth in bacteria
  Bacterial resistance: Ampicillin, 100 μg/mL
  Growth temperature: 30°C
  Growth strain: NEB Stable
  Copy number: Unknown
Gene/Insert
  Cloning method: Gibson Cloning
  Sequencing primers: 5′ GGTTCGGCTTCTGGCGTGTGACC; 3′ ttaaagcagcgtatccacat
Resource information
  A portion of this plasmid was derived from a plasmid made by: AAV-CAG-flex-MCS--4x6T was created using pAAV-FLEX-GFP (Addgene 28304) provided by Ed Boyden.
Terms and licenses: Academic/Nonprofit Terms; Industry Terms: Not Available to Industry
Depositor comments: Please visit https://www.biorxiv.org/content/10.1101/2023.02.21.529451v2 for bioRxiv preprint.
How to cite: AAV-CAG-flex-MCS--4x6T was a gift from Stanley Thomas Carmichael (Addgene plasmid # 196420 ; http://n2t.net/addgene:196420 ; RRID:Addgene_196420)
